Addgene plasmid #210632: pGL4.23_Promoter_5
Purpose: Luciferase experiment for TAL1 promoter 5
Depositing lab: Maayan Salton. Depositing organization: Hebrew University. Publication: Isoforms of the TAL1 transcription factor have different roles in hematopoiesis and cell growth. Sharma A, Mistriel-Zerbib S, Najar RA, Engal E, Bentata M, Taqatqa N, Dahan S, Cohen K, Jaffe-Herman S, Geminder O, Baker M, Nevo Y, Plaschkes I, Kay G, Drier Y, Berger M, Salton M. PLoS Biol. 2023 Jun 28;21(6):e3002175. doi: 10.1371/journal.pbio.3002175. PubMed 37379322.
Backbone
  Vector backbone: pGL4.23[luc2/minP]
  Backbone manufacturer: Promega
  Backbone size w/o insert (bp): 4283
  Vector type: Mammalian Expression
Growth in bacteria
  Bacterial resistance: Ampicillin, 100 μg/mL
  Growth temperature: 37°C
  Growth strain: DH5alpha
  Copy number: High Copy
Gene/Insert
  Gene/Insert name: promoter 5
  Species: H. sapiens (human)
  Entrez Gene: TAL1 (a.k.a. SCL, TCL5, bHLHa17, tal-1)
  Promoter: Minimal Promoter
  Cloning method: Restriction Enzyme; 5′ cloning site Acc65I (not destroyed); 3′ cloning site SacI (not destroyed)
Terms and licenses: Academic/Nonprofit Terms; Industry Terms: Not Available to Industry
How to cite: pGL4.23_Promoter_5 was a gift from Maayan Salton (Addgene plasmid # 210632 ; http://n2t.net/addgene:210632 ; RRID:Addgene_210632)
