[The description below was written by a language model from this plasmid's Addgene catalogue record and pLannotate feature annotations shown in this document.]
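Description:
pGL4.23_Promoter_5 is a firefly luciferase reporter plasmid built on Promega's pGL4.23[luc2/minP] backbone and intended for transfection into mammalian cells. It is maintained in E. coli through a high-copy ColE1/pUC-type origin and selected with ampicillin via the β-lactamase gene. The sequenced record is 4,729 nt, compared with a stated backbone size of 4,283 bp, consistent with a small insert of a few hundred base pairs.

The insert is a human TAL1 genomic fragment designated "promoter 5", cloned between the Acc65I and SacI sites of the multiple cloning region, immediately upstream of the minimal TATA-box promoter (minP) that drives the synthetic luc2 luciferase coding sequence. The annotation software labels this roughly 440-nt region as a TAL1 coding-sequence fragment on the minus strand. This indicates that the candidate promoter overlaps sequence matching TAL1 protein-coding sequence and lies in reverse orientation relative to luc2 as annotated. The record does not comment on the orientation or give the exact genomic coordinates. Because minP has very low basal activity, luciferase output reports the regulatory activity contributed by the cloned fragment. An upstream synthetic poly(A) signal and an RNA polymerase II transcriptional pause site shield the reporter from read-through transcription originating in the backbone, and an SV40 poly(A) signal terminates the luc2 transcript. The short large T antigen and tetracycline-resistance fragments are probably incidental matches within backbone sequence rather than functional elements.

The stated purpose is luciferase assays measuring the activity of TAL1 promoter 5, in the context of work on TAL1 transcription factor isoforms in hematopoiesis and cell growth.
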