Features (pLannotate 1.2.2; 11 found; start..end, strand, type, name):
    282..870     -  rep_origin     ori: high-copy-number ColE1/pMB1/pBR322/pUC origin of replication
   1070..1930    -  CDS            AmpR: β-lactamase confers resistance to ampicillin, carbenicillin, and related antibiotics
   1931..1972    -  promoter       AmpR promoter (fragment): bla
   2035..2083    +  polyA_signal   poly(A) signal: synthetic polyadenylation signal
   2097..2188    +  misc_feature   pause site: RNA polymerase II transcriptional pause signal from the human α2 globin gene
   2210..2653    -  CDS            TAL1 (fragment): TAL1_HUMAN - Also known as BHLHA17, SCL, TCL5. Experimental evidence at protein level: Swiss-Prot protein existence level 1. Implicated in the genesis of hemopoietic malignancies. It may play an important role in hemopoietic differentiation. Serves as a positive regulator of erythroid differentiation (By similarity). From Homo sapiens (Human).
   2711..2742    +  promoter       minP: minimal TATA-box promoter with low basal activity
   2775..4427    +  CDS            luciferase: firefly luciferase synthetic luc2 version of the luciferase gene
   4471..4592    -  polyA_signal   SV40 poly(A) signal: SV40 polyadenylation signal
   4615..4683    -  CDS            large T antigen (fragment): large T antigen from SV40 (simian virus 40)
   4699..102     +  CDS            TcR (fragment) (across the origin): tetracycline efflux protein; tet; confers resistance to tetracycline
>Addgene plasmid #210632 | pGL4.23_Promoter_5 | addgene full sequence | sequence record 421136 | Addgene NGS Result
CAGTCAGCTCCTTCCGGTGGGCGCGGGGCATGACTATCGTCGCCGCACTTATGACTGTCTTCTTTATCAT
GCAACTCGTAGGACAGGTGCCGGCAGCGCTCTTCCGCTTCCTCGCTCACTGACTCGCTGCGCTCGGTCGT
TCGGCTGCGGCGAGCGGTATCAGCTCACTCAAAGGCGGTAATACGGTTATCCACAGAATCAGGGGATAAC
GCAGGAAAGAACATGTGAGCAAAAGGCCAGCAAAAGGCCAGGAACCGTAAAAAGGCCGCGTTGCTGGCGT
TTTTCCATAGGCTCCGCCCCCCTGACGAGCATCACAAAAATCGACGCTCAAGTCAGAGGTGGCGAAACCC
GACAGGACTATAAAGATACCAGGCGTTTCCCCCTGGAAGCTCCCTCGTGCGCTCTCCTGTTCCGACCCTG
CCGCTTACCGGATACCTGTCCGCCTTTCTCCCTTCGGGAAGCGTGGCGCTTTCTCATAGCTCACGCTGTA
GGTATCTCAGTTCGGTGTAGGTCGTTCGCTCCAAGCTGGGCTGTGTGCACGAACCCCCCGTTCAGCCCGA
CCGCTGCGCCTTATCCGGTAACTATCGTCTTGAGTCCAACCCGGTAAGACACGACTTATCGCCACTGGCA
GCAGCCACTGGTAACAGGATTAGCAGAGCGAGGTATGTAGGCGGTGCTACAGAGTTCTTGAAGTGGTGGC
CTAACTACGGCTACACTAGAAGAACAGTATTTGGTATCTGCGCTCTGCTGAAGCCAGTTACCTTCGGAAA
AAGAGTTGGTAGCTCTTGATCCGGCAAACAAACCACCGCTGGTAGCGGTGGTTTTTTTGTTTGCAAGCAG
CAGATTACGCGCAGAAAAAAAGGATCTCAAGAAGATCCTTTGATCTTTTCTACGGGGTCTGACGCTCAGT
GGAACGAAAACTCACGTTAAGGGATTTTGGTCATGAGATTATCAAAAAGGATCTTCACCTAGATCCTTTT
AAATTAAAAATGAAGTTTTAAATCAATCTAAAGTATATATGAGTAAACTTGGTCTGACAGCGGCCGCAAA
TGCTAAACCACTGCAGTGGTTACCAGTGCTTGATCAGTGAGGCACCGATCTCAGCGATCTGCCTATTTCG
TTCGTCCATAGTGGCCTGACTCCCCGTCGTGTAGATCACTACGATTCGTGAGGGCTTACCATCAGGCCCC
AGCGCAGCAATGATGCCGCGAGAGCCGCGTTCACCGGCCCCCGATTTGTCAGCAATGAACCAGCCAGCAG
GGAGGGCCGAGCGAAGAAGTGGTCCTGCTACTTTGTCCGCCTCCATCCAGTCTATGAGCTGCTGTCGTGA
TGCTAGAGTAAGAAGTTCGCCAGTGAGTAGTTTCCGAAGAGTTGTGGCCATTGCTACTGGCATCGTGGTA
TCACGCTCGTCGTTCGGTATGGCTTCGTTCAACTCTGGTTCCCAGCGGTCAAGCCGGGTCACATGATCAC
CCATATTATGAAGAAATGCAGTCAGCTCCTTAGGGCCTCCGATCGTTGTCAGAAGTAAGTTGGCCGCGGT
GTTGTCGCTCATGGTAATGGCAGCACTACACAATTCTCTTACCGTCATGCCATCCGTAAGATGCTTTTCC
GTGACCGGCGAGTACTCAACCAAGTCGTTTTGTGAGTAGTGTATACGGCGACCAAGCTGCTCTTGCCCGG
CGTCTATACGGGACAACACCGCGCCACATAGCAGTACTTTGAAAGTGCTCATCATCGGGAATCGTTCTTC
GGGGCGGAAAGACTCAAGGATCTTGCCGCTATTGAGATCCAGTTCGATATAGCCCACTCTTGCACCCAGT
TGATCTTCAGCATCTTTTACTTTCACCAGCGTTTCGGGGTGTGCAAAAACAGGCAAGCAAAATGCCGCAA
AGAAGGGAATGAGTGCGACACGAAAATGTTGGATGCTCATACTCGTCCTTTTTCAATATTATTGAAGCAT
TTATCAGGGTTACTAGTACGTCTCTCAAGGATAAGTAAGTAATATTAAGGTACGGGAGGTATTGGACAGG
CCGCAATAAAATATCTTTATTTTCATTACATCTGTGTGTTGGTTTTTTGTGTGAATCGATAGTACTAACA
TACGCTCTCCATCAAAACAAAACGAAACAAAACAAACTAGCAAAATAGGCTGTCCCCAGTGCAAGTGCAG
GTGCCAGAACATTTCTCTGGCCTAACTGGCCGGTACCCTGCCGAGAGAGGCCAGCGGCTGGCTGAGGCTG
TAGAGCAGCGCGCGGCCGGGGGCGGCGGGGGCAGCCAGCGCGGGAGGACTCAGCTGCACCATGCGGCCGT
CGCCGGGCAGCTCCGCTGTAACCGAGGCGGGCGCGGGGGCCGGGGCGGGCCCGGGAGGTCTGCACAGCTC
GGTGGTGGGCACCCGATGGCGCGCTTCGGCCGTCGCCGCGTCGCGGCCCTTTAAGTCTCTCGCGGCGCCG
CCCCCACCGGCAGGGCCGCCCCCCGGGCCTCCGCGCGCGCCCAGTTCGATGACTGGGGGCTCCGCTGCGG
CCGCGCGGCTCGTCTCCTTGGCGACGCCGTTCAGCAGGACCAGGTGCGGGGGGGCCATGCTGGCCTCGGC
CGCGTCCCGTCCCTCTAGCTGGGGGTCACTGCGAGCCGCCTCGCTCGGCGGCCGCTCGGTCATCGAGCTC
GCTAGCCTCGAGGATATCAAGATCTGGCCTCGGCGGCCAAGCTTAGACACTAGAGGGTATATAATGGAAG
CTCGACTTCCAGCTTGGCAATCCGGTACTGTTGGTAAAGCCACCATGGAAGATGCCAAAAACATTAAGAA
GGGCCCAGCGCCATTCTACCCACTCGAAGACGGGACCGCCGGCGAGCAGCTGCACAAAGCCATGAAGCGC
TACGCCCTGGTGCCCGGCACCATCGCCTTTACCGACGCACATATCGAGGTGGACATTACCTACGCCGAGT
ACTTCGAGATGAGCGTTCGGCTGGCAGAAGCTATGAAGCGCTATGGGCTGAATACAAACCATCGGATCGT
GGTGTGCAGCGAGAATAGCTTGCAGTTCTTCATGCCCGTGTTGGGTGCCCTGTTCATCGGTGTGGCTGTG
GCCCCAGCTAACGACATCTACAACGAGCGCGAGCTGCTGAACAGCATGGGCATCAGCCAGCCCACCGTCG
TATTCGTGAGCAAGAAAGGGCTGCAAAAGATCCTCAACGTGCAAAAGAAGCTACCGATCATACAAAAGAT
CATCATCATGGATAGCAAGACCGACTACCAGGGCTTCCAAAGCATGTACACCTTCGTGACTTCCCATTTG
CCACCCGGCTTCAACGAGTACGACTTCGTGCCCGAGAGCTTCGACCGGGACAAAACCATCGCCCTGATCA
TGAACAGTAGTGGCAGTACCGGATTGCCCAAGGGCGTAGCCCTACCGCACCGCACCGCTTGTGTCCGATT
CAGTCATGCCCGCGACCCCATCTTCGGCAACCAGATCATCCCCGACACCGCTATCCTCAGCGTGGTGCCA
TTTCACCACGGCTTCGGCATGTTCACCACGCTGGGCTACTTGATCTGCGGCTTTCGGGTCGTGCTCATGT
ACCGCTTCGAGGAGGAGCTATTCTTGCGCAGCTTGCAAGACTATAAGATTCAATCTGCCCTGCTGGTGCC
CACACTATTTAGCTTCTTCGCTAAGAGCACTCTCATCGACAAGTACGACCTAAGCAACTTGCACGAGATC
GCCAGCGGCGGGGCGCCGCTCAGCAAGGAGGTAGGTGAGGCCGTGGCCAAACGCTTCCACCTACCAGGCA
TCCGCCAGGGCTACGGCCTGACAGAAACAACCAGCGCCATTCTGATCACCCCCGAAGGGGACGACAAGCC
TGGCGCAGTAGGCAAGGTGGTGCCCTTCTTCGAGGCTAAGGTGGTGGACTTGGACACCGGTAAGACACTG
GGTGTGAACCAGCGCGGCGAGCTGTGCGTCCGTGGCCCCATGATCATGAGCGGCTACGTTAACAACCCCG
AGGCTACAAACGCTCTCATCGACAAGGACGGCTGGCTGCACAGCGGCGACATCGCCTACTGGGACGAGGA
CGAGCACTTCTTCATCGTGGACCGGCTGAAGAGCCTGATCAAATACAAGGGCTACCAGGTAGCCCCAGCC
GAACTGGAGAGCATCCTGCTGCAACACCCCAACATCTTCGACGCCGGGGTCGCCGGCCTGCCCGACGACG
ATGCCGGCGAGCTGCCCGCCGCAGTCGTCGTGCTGGAACACGGTAAAACCATGACCGAGAAGGAGATCGT
GGACTATGTGGCCAGCCAGGTTACAACCGCCAAGAAGCTGCGCGGTGGTGTTGTGTTCGTGGACGAGGTG
CCTAAAGGACTGACCGGCAAGTTGGACGCCCGCAAGATCCGCGAGATTCTCATTAAGGCCAAGAAGGGCG
GCAAGATCGCCGTGTAATAATTCTAGAGTCGGGGCGGCCGGCCGCTTCGAGCAGACATGATAAGATACAT
TGATGAGTTTGGACAAACCACAACTAGAATGCAGTGAAAAAAATGCTTTATTTGTGAAATTTGTGATGCT
ATTGCTTTATTTGTAACCATTATAAGCTGCAATAAACAAGTTAACAACAACAATTGCATTCATTTTATGT
TTCAGGTTCAGGGGGAGGTGTGGGAGGTTTTTTAAAGCAAGTAAAACCTCTACAAATGTGGTAAAATCGA
TAAGGATCCGTCGACCGATGCCCTTGAGAGCCTTCAACC
