>Addgene plasmid #210632 | pGL4.23_Promoter_5 | depositor partial sequence | sequence record 410504 | insert
GATGACCGAGCGGCCGCCGAGCGAGGCGGCTCGCAGTGACCCCCAGCTAGAGGGACGGGACGCGGCCGAG
GCCAGCATGGCCCCCCCGCACCTGGTCCTGCTGAACGGCGTCGCCAAGGAGACGAGCCGCGCGGCCGCAG
CGGAGCCCCCAGTCATCGAACTGGGCGCGCGCGGAGGCCCGGGGGGCGGCCCTGCCGGTGGGGGCGGCGC
CGCGAGAGACTTAAAGGGCCGCGACGCGGCGACGGCCGAAGCGCGCCATCGGGTGCCCACCACCGAGCTG
TGCAGACCTCCCGGGCCCGCCCCGGCCCCCGCGCCCGCCTCGGTTACAGCGGAGCTGCCCGGCGACGGCC
GCATGGTGCAGCTGAGTCCTCCCGCGCTGGCTGCCCCCGCCGCCCCCGGCCGCGCGCTGCTCTACAGCCT
CAGCCAGCCGCTGGCCTCTCTCGGCAG
