>Addgene plasmid #210632 | pGL4.23_Promoter_5 | depositor partial sequence | sequence record 410505 | backbone
GGCCTAACTGGCCGGTACCTGAGCTCGCTAGCCTCGAGGATATCAAGATCTGGCCTCGGCGGCCAAGCTT
AGACACTAGAGGGTATATAATGGAAGCTCGACTTCCAGCTTGGCAATCCGGTACTGTTGGTAAAGCCACC
ATGGAAGATGCCAAAAACATTAAGAAGGGCCCAGCGCCATTCTACCCACTCGAAGACGGGACCGCCGGCG
AGCAGCTGCACAAAGCCATGAAGCGCTACGCCCTGGTGCCCGGCACCATCGCCTTTACCGACGCACATAT
CGAGGTGGACATTACCTACGCCGAGTACTTCGAGATGAGCGTTCGGCTGGCAGAAGCTATGAAGCGCTAT
GGGCTGAATACAAACCATCGGATCGTGGTGTGCAGCGAGAATAGCTTGCAGTTCTTCATGCCCGTGTTGG
GTGCCCTGTTCATCGGTGTGGCTGTGGCCCCAGCTAACGACATCTACAACGAGCGCGAGCTGCTGAACAG
CATGGGCATCAGCCAGCCCACCGTCGTATTCGTGAGCAAGAAAGGGCTGCAAAAGATCCTCAACGTGCAA
AAGAAGCTACCGATCATACAAAAGATCATCATCATGGATAGCAAGACCGACTACCAGGGCTTCCAAAGCA
TGTACACCTTCGTGACTTCCCATTTGCCACCCGGCTTCAACGAGTACGACTTCGTGCCCGAGAGCTTCGA
CCGGGACAAAACCATCGCCCTGATCATGAACAGTAGTGGCAGTACCGGATTGCCCAAGGGCGTAGCCCTA
CCGCACCGCACCGCTTGTGTCCGATTCAGTCATGCCCGCGACCCCATCTTCGGCAACCAGATCATCCCCG
ACACCGCTATCCTCAGCGTGGTGCCATTTCACCACGGCTTCGGCATGTTCACCACGCTGGGCTACTTGAT
CTGCGGCTTTCGGGTCGTGCTCATGTACCGCTTCGAGGAGGAGCTATTCTTGCGCAGCTTGCAAGACTAT
AAGATTCAATCTGCCCTGCTGGTGCCCACACTATTTAGCTTCTTCGCTAAGAGCACTCTCATCGACAAGT
ACGACCTAAGCAACTTGCACGAGATCGCCAGCGGCGGGGCGCCGCTCAGCAAGGAGGTAGGTGAGGCCGT
GGCCAAACGCTTCCACCTACCAGGCATCCGCCAGGGCTACGGCCTGACAGAAACAACCAGCGCCATTCTG
ATCACCCCCGAAGGGGACGACAAGCCTGGCGCAGTAGGCAAGGTGGTGCCCTTCTTCGAGGCTAAGGTGG
TGGACTTGGACACCGGTAAGACACTGGGTGTGAACCAGCGCGGCGAGCTGTGCGTCCGTGGCCCCATGAT
CATGAGCGGCTACGTTAACAACCCCGAGGCTACAAACGCTCTCATCGACAAGGACGGCTGGCTGCACAGC
GGCGACATCGCCTACTGGGACGAGGACGAGCACTTCTTCATCGTGGACCGGCTGAAGAGCCTGATCAAAT
ACAAGGGCTACCAGGTAGCCCCAGCCGAACTGGAGAGCATCCTGCTGCAACACCCCAACATCTTCGACGC
CGGGGTCGCCGGCCTGCCCGACGACGATGCCGGCGAGCTGCCCGCCGCAGTCGTCGTGCTGGAACACGGT
AAAACCATGACCGAGAAGGAGATCGTGGACTATGTGGCCAGCCAGGTTACAACCGCCAAGAAGCTGCGCG
GTGGTGTTGTGTTCGTGGACGAGGTGCCTAAAGGACTGACCGGCAAGTTGGACGCCCGCAAGATCCGCGA
GATTCTCATTAAGGCCAAGAAGGGCGGCAAGATCGCCGTGTAATAATTCTAGAGTCGGGGCGGCCGGCCG
CTTCGAGCAGACATGATAAGATACATTGATGAGTTTGGACAAACCACAACTAGAATGCAGTGAAAAAAAT
GCTTTATTTGTGAAATTTGTGATGCTATTGCTTTATTTGTAACCATTATAAGCTGCAATAAACAAGTTAA
CAACAACAATTGCATTCATTTTATGTTTCAGGTTCAGGGGGAGGTGTGGGAGGTTTTTTAAAGCAAGTAA
AACCTCTACAAATGTGGTAAAATCGATAAGGATCCGTCGACCGATGCCCTTGAGAGCCTTCAACCCAGTC
AGCTCCTTCCGGTGGGCGCGGGGCATGACTATCGTCGCCGCACTTATGACTGTCTTCTTTATCATGCAAC
TCGTAGGACAGGTGCCGGCAGCGCTCTTCCGCTTCCTCGCTCACTGACTCGCTGCGCTCGGTCGTTCGGC
TGCGGCGAGCGGTATCAGCTCACTCAAAGGCGGTAATACGGTTATCCACAGAATCAGGGGATAACGCAGG
AAAGAACATGTGAGCAAAAGGCCAGCAAAAGGCCAGGAACCGTAAAAAGGCCGCGTTGCTGGCGTTTTTC
CATAGGCTCCGCCCCCCTGACGAGCATCACAAAAATCGACGCTCAAGTCAGAGGTGGCGAAACCCGACAG
GACTATAAAGATACCAGGCGTTTCCCCCTGGAAGCTCCCTCGTGCGCTCTCCTGTTCCGACCCTGCCGCT
TACCGGATACCTGTCCGCCTTTCTCCCTTCGGGAAGCGTGGCGCTTTCTCATAGCTCACGCTGTAGGTAT
CTCAGTTCGGTGTAGGTCGTTCGCTCCAAGCTGGGCTGTGTGCACGAACCCCCCGTTCAGCCCGACCGCT
GCGCCTTATCCGGTAACTATCGTCTTGAGTCCAACCCGGTAAGACACGACTTATCGCCACTGGCAGCAGC
CACTGGTAACAGGATTAGCAGAGCGAGGTATGTAGGCGGTGCTACAGAGTTCTTGAAGTGGTGGCCTAAC
TACGGCTACACTAGAAGAACAGTATTTGGTATCTGCGCTCTGCTGAAGCCAGTTACCTTCGGAAAAAGAG
TTGGTAGCTCTTGATCCGGCAAACAAACCACCGCTGGTAGCGGTGGTTTTTTTGTTTGCAAGCAGCAGAT
TACGCGCAGAAAAAAAGGATCTCAAGAAGATCCTTTGATCTTTTCTACGGGGTCTGACGCTCAGTGGAAC
GAAAACTCACGTTAAGGGATTTTGGTCATGAGATTATCAAAAAGGATCTTCACCTAGATCCTTTTAAATT
AAAAATGAAGTTTTAAATCAATCTAAAGTATATATGAGTAAACTTGGTCTGACAGCGGCCGCAAATGCTA
AACCACTGCAGTGGTTACCAGTGCTTGATCAGTGAGGCACCGATCTCAGCGATCTGCCTATTTCGTTCGT
CCATAGTGGCCTGACTCCCCGTCGTGTAGATCACTACGATTCGTGAGGGCTTACCATCAGGCCCCAGCGC
AGCAATGATGCCGCGAGAGCCGCGTTCACCGGCCCCCGATTTGTCAGCAATGAACCAGCCAGCAGGGAGG
GCCGAGCGAAGAAGTGGTCCTGCTACTTTGTCCGCCTCCATCCAGTCTATGAGCTGCTGTCGTGATGCTA
GAGTAAGAAGTTCGCCAGTGAGTAGTTTCCGAAGAGTTGTGGCCATTGCTACTGGCATCGTGGTATCACG
CTCGTCGTTCGGTATGGCTTCGTTCAACTCTGGTTCCCAGCGGTCAAGCCGGGTCACATGATCACCCATA
TTATGAAGAAATGCAGTCAGCTCCTTAGGGCCTCCGATCGTTGTCAGAAGTAAGTTGGCCGCGGTGTTGT
CGCTCATGGTAATGGCAGCACTACACAATTCTCTTACCGTCATGCCATCCGTAAGATGCTTTTCCGTGAC
CGGCGAGTACTCAACCAAGTCGTTTTGTGAGTAGTGTATACGGCGACCAAGCTGCTCTTGCCCGGCGTCT
ATACGGGACAACACCGCGCCACATAGCAGTACTTTGAAAGTGCTCATCATCGGGAATCGTTCTTCGGGGC
GGAAAGACTCAAGGATCTTGCCGCTATTGAGATCCAGTTCGATATAGCCCACTCTTGCACCCAGTTGATC
TTCAGCATCTTTTACTTTCACCAGCGTTTCGGGGTGTGCAAAAACAGGCAAGCAAAATGCCGCAAAGAAG
GGAATGAGTGCGACACGAAAATGTTGGATGCTCATACTCGTCCTTTTTCAATATTATTGAAGCATTTATC
AGGGTTACTAGTACGTCTCTCAAGGATAAGTAAGTAATATTAAGGTACGGGAGGTATTGGACAGGCCGCA
ATAAAATATCTTTATTTTCATTACATCTGTGTGTTGGTTTTTTGTGTGAATCGATAGTACTAACATACGC
TCTCCATCAAAACAAAACGAAACAAAACAAACTAGCAAAATAGGCTGTCCCCAGTGCAAGTGCAGGTGCC
AGAACATTTCTCT
